Addgene plasmid #123972: MTK0_034
Purpose: Encodes the hROSA26 PhiC31 landing pad as a type 0 part to be used in the MTK system
Depositing lab: Hana El-Samad. Depositing organization: University of California, San Francisco (UCSF). Publication: A Toolkit for Rapid Modular Construction of Biological Circuits in Mammalian Cells. Fonseca JP, Bonny AR, Kumar GR, Ng AH, Town J, Wu QC, Aslankoohi E, Chen SY, Dods G, Harrigan P, Osimiri LC, Kistler AL, El-Samad H. ACS Synth Biol. 2019 Nov 15;8(11):2593-2606. doi: 10.1021/acssynbio.9b00322. Epub 2019 Nov 5. PubMed 31686495.
Backbone
  Vector backbone: self-made
  Vector type: Mammalian Expression
Growth in bacteria
  Bacterial resistance: Kanamycin, 50 μg/mL
  Growth temperature: 37°C
  Growth strain: DH5alpha
  Copy number: Unknown
Gene/Insert
  Gene/Insert name: hROSA26 PhiC31 LP
  Species: Synthetic
  Cloning method: Restriction Enzyme; 5′ cloning site unknown (unknown if destroyed); 3′ cloning site unknown (unknown if destroyed)
Terms and licenses: Academic/Nonprofit Terms; Industry Terms: Not Available to Industry
Depositor comments: Please visit https://www.biorxiv.org/content/10.1101/506188v2 for BioRxiv preprint
How to cite: MTK0_034 was a gift from Hana El-Samad (Addgene plasmid # 123972 ; http://n2t.net/addgene:123972 ; RRID:Addgene_123972)
