[The description below was written by a language model from this plasmid's Addgene catalogue record and pLannotate feature annotations shown in this document.]
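Description:
MTK0_034 is a 7.9 kb "type 0" part plasmid from the Mammalian Toolkit (MTK) modular cloning system. It carries a synthetic landing pad designed for the human ROSA26 locus and for later recombination by PhiC31 integrase. The backbone is described as self-made and is maintained in E. coli through a high-copy ColE1/pUC-type origin with kanamycin selection (aph(3')-Ia). The cloning sites used to build it are not recorded.

The annotated payload is a single mammalian expression unit driven by a CAG-type promoter, made up of the CMV enhancer, the chicken β-actin promoter and the chimeric β-actin/β-globin intron. A phage φC31 attP site sits immediately downstream of this promoter. It is followed by a hygromycin resistance coding sequence, then mRuby2 joined to a short fragment matching the ornithine decarboxylase-derived degradation tail of destabilised EGFP, suggesting a destabilised red reporter. An SV40 polyadenylation signal is annotated after it, on the reverse strand. The element linking HygR and mRuby2 is not annotated.

With this layout, cells carrying the landing pad can be selected with hygromycin and identified by red fluorescence. Placing attP between the promoter and the markers would allow PhiC31-mediated integration of an attB-bearing donor to put incoming sequence under the resident promoter, although the record does not spell out this mechanism. A loxP site lies just upstream of the promoter, and minimal FRT sites flank the whole cassette, giving options for Cre- or FLP-mediated manipulation. The unannotated regions on either side of the cassette may contain hROSA26 homology arms, but the feature table does not identify them. The very short LTR and lacZα hits are probably incidental matches.
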