Features (pLannotate 1.2.2; 17 found; start..end, strand, type, name):
   1040..1628    +  rep_origin     ori: high-copy-number ColE1/pMB1/pBR322/pUC origin of replication
   2198..2231    +  protein_bind   FRT (minimal): supports FLP-mediated excision but not integration (Turan and Bode, 2011) FLP recombinase from the Saccharomyces cerevisiae 2μ plasmid
   2833..2849    +  LTR            5' LTR (truncated) (fragment): truncated long terminal repeat from Moloney murine sarcoma virus
   2849..2882    -  protein_bind   loxP: Cre-mediated recombination occurs in the 8-bp core sequence (GCATACAT). Cre recombinase
   2904..3207    +  enhancer       CMV enhancer: human cytomegalovirus immediate early enhancer
   3209..3484    +  promoter       chicken β-actin promoter: No description available
   3485..4501    +  intron         chimeric intron: chimera between introns from chicken β-actin and rabbit β-globin
   4499..4555    +  CDS            HBB (fragment): HBB_LEPEU - Experimental evidence at protein level: Swiss-Prot protein existence level 1. Involved in oxygen transport from the lung to the various peripheral tissues. From Lepus europaeus (European hare).
   4565..4604    +  protein_bind   phage φC31 attP (fragment): attachment site of phage φC31 phage φC31 integrase
   4613..5632    +  CDS            HygR: aminoglycoside phosphotransferase from E. coli; aph(4)-Ia; confers resistance to hygromycin
   5744..6451    +  CDS            mRuby2: mRuby2 is a basic (constitutively fluorescent) red fluorescent protein published in 2012, derived from Entacmaea quadricolor. It has moderate acid sensitivity.
   6457..6576    +  CDS            d4EGFP (fragment): EGFP destabilized by a mutated version of residues 422-461 of mouse ornithine decarboxylase, giving an in vivo half-life of ~4 hours mammalian codon-optimized
   6588..6717    -  polyA_signal   SV40 poly(A) signal: SV40 polyadenylation signal
   7333..7353    +  LTR            3' LTR (ΔU3) (fragment): self-inactivating 3' long terminal repeat (LTR) from Moloney murine leukemia virus
   7358..7391    +  protein_bind   FRT (minimal): supports FLP-mediated excision but not integration (Turan and Bode, 2011) FLP recombinase from the Saccharomyces cerevisiae 2μ plasmid
   7833..7849    -  CDS            lacZα (fragment): LacZα fragment of β-galactosidase; lacZ fragment
   7889..815     -  CDS            KanR (across the origin): aminoglycoside phosphotransferase; aph(3')-Ia; confers resistance to kanamycin in bacteria or G418 (Geneticin®) in eukaryotes
>Addgene plasmid #123972 | MTK0_034 | addgene full sequence | sequence record 251792 | Addgene NGS Result
TAGAAAAACTCATCGAGCATCAAATGAAACTGCAATTTATTCATATCAGGATTATCAATACCATATTTTT
GAAAAAGCCGTTTCTGTAATGAAGGAGAAAACTCACCGAGGCAGTTCCATAGGATGGCAAGATCCTGGTA
TCGGTCTGCGATTCCGACTCGTCCAACATCAATACAACCTATTAATTTCCCCTCGTCAAAAATAAGGTTA
TCAAGTGAGAAATCACCATGAGTGACGACTGAATCCGGTGAGAATGGCAAAAGCTTATGCATTTCTTTCC
AGACTTGTTCAACAGGCCAGCCATTACGCTCGTCATCAAAATCACTCGCATCAACCAAACCGTTATTCAT
TCGTGATTGCGCCTGAGCGAGGCGAAATACGCGATCGCTGTTAAAAGGACAATTACAAACAGGAATCGAA
TGCAACCGGCGCAGGAACACTGCCAGCGCATCAACAATATTTTCACCTGAATCAGGATATTCTTCTAATA
CCTGGAATGCTGTTTTCCCGGGGATCGCAGTGGTGAGTAACCATGCATCATCAGGAGTACGGATAAAATG
CTTGATGGTCGGAAGAGGCATAAATTCCGTCAGCCAGTTTAGTCTGACCATCTCATCTGTAACATCATTG
GCAACGCTACCTTTGCCATGTTTCAGAAACAACTCTGGCGCATCGGGCTTCCCATACAATCGATAGATTG
TCGCACCTGATTGCCCGACATTATCGCGAGCCCATTTATACCCATATAAATCAGCATCCATGTTGGAATT
TAATCGCGGCCTGGAGCAAGACGTTTCCCGTTGAATATGGCTCATAACACCCCTTGTATTACTGTTTATG
TAAGCAGACAGTTTTATTGTTCATGATGATATATTTTTATCTTGTGCAATGTAACATCAGAGATTTTGAG
ACACAACGTGGCTTTGTTGAATAAATCGAACTTTTGCTGAGTTGAAGGATCAGTCATGACCAAAATCCCT
TAACGTGAGTTTTCGTTCCACTGAGCGTCAGACCCCGTAGAAAAGATCAAAGGATCTTCTTGAGATCCTT
TTTTTCTGCGCGTAATCTGCTGCTTGCAAACAAAAAAACCACCGCTACCAGCGGTGGTTTGTTTGCCGGA
TCAAGAGCTACCAACTCTTTTTCCGAAGGTAACTGGCTTCAGCAGAGCGCAGATACCAAATACTGTTCTT
CTAGTGTAGCCGTAGTTAGGCCACCACTTCAAGAACTCTGTAGCACCGCCTACATACCTCGCTCTGCTAA
TCCTGTTACCAGTGGCTGCTGCCAGTGGCGATAAGTCGTGTCTTACCGGGTTGGACTCAAGACGATAGTT
ACCGGATAAGGCGCAGCGGTCGGGCTGAACGGGGGGTTCGTGCACACAGCCCAGCTTGGAGCGAACGACC
TACACCGAACTGAGATACCTACAGCGTGAGCTATGAGAAAGCGCCACGCTTCCCGAAGGGAGAAAGGCGG
ACAGGTATCCGGTAAGCGGCAGGGTCGGAACAGGAGAGCGCACGAGGGAGCTTCCAGGGGGAAACGCCTG
GTATCTTTATAGTCCTGTCGGGTTTCGCCACCTCTGACTTGAGCGTCGATTTTTGTGATGCTCGTCAGGG
GGGCGGAGCCTATGGAAAAACGCCAGCAACGCGGCCTTTTTACGGTTCCTGGCCTTTTGCTGGCCTTTTG
CTCACATGTTCTTTCCTGCGTTATCCCCTGATTCTGTGGATAACCGTGCGGCCGCCAATCATGGTCATAG
CTGTTTCCGGGGAGAGAGGGTGAGGGAGGGAAGCACTGGTTTCTCAAGCAAAAGCTAAAATTTTTCTATT
AAGATTTAACCTGATGCTACACTTTGGTGGTGCAGCAAGGGTCTAAAATGGTATAAAACTCAGGTGATCA
TGCTTTATGTCTGTCTCTAGAAAAATGCTCCAAAAATGATAAGTAGTGATAATCCGCAGTCTCGTTGCAT
AAAATCAGCGCCAGGTGAATGACTAAGCTCCATTTCCCTACCCCACCCTTATTACAATAACCTCGACACC
AACTCTAGTCCGTGCGAAGATAAACTAATCGGAGTCGCCCCTCAAATCTTACAGCTGCTCACTCCCCTGC
AGGGCAACGCCCAGGGACCAAGTTAGCCCCTTAAGCCTAGGCAAAAGAATCCCGCCCATAATCGAGAAGC
GACTCGACATGGAGGCGATGACGCCCTGAAGTTCCTATTCTCTAGAAAGTATAGGAACTTCCTGAACTGG
CCGATAATTGCAGACGATCGAATTCGAGTTGGCGCGCCTGTCATTCTAAATCTCTCTTTCAGCCTAAAGC
TTTTTCCCCGTATCCCCCCAGGTGTCTGCAGGCTCAAAGAGCAGCGAGAAGCGTTCAGAGGAAAGCGATC
CCGTGCCACCTTCCCCGTGCCCGGGCTGTCCCCGCACGCTGCCGGCTCGGGGATGCGGGGGGAGCGCCGG
ACCGGAGCGGAGCCCCGGGCGGCTCGCTGCTGCCCCCTAGCGGGGGAGGGACGTAATTACATCCCTGGGG
GCTTTGGGAGGGGGCTGTCCCCGTGAGCTCCCAGGCGCGCCTGTCATTCTAAATCTCTCTTTCAGCCTAA
AGCTTTTTCCCCGTATCCCCCCAGGTGTCTGCAGGCTCAAAGAGCAGCGAGAAGCGTTCAGAGGAAAGCG
ATCCCGTGCCACCTTCCCCGTGCCCGGGCTGTCCCCGCACGCTGCCGGCTCGGGGATGCGGGGGGAGCGC
CGGACCGGAGCGGAGCCCCGGGCGGCTCGCTGCTGCCCCCTAGCGGGGGAGGGACGTAATTACATCCCTG
GGGGCTTTGGGGGGGGGCTGTCCCCGTGAGCTCAATAAAAGAGCCCACATAACTTCGTATAATGTATGCT
ATACGAAGTTATAACGCCATATATGGAGTTCCGCGTTACATAACTTACGGTAAATGGCCCGCCTGGCTGA
CCGCCCAACGACCCCCGCCCATTGACGTCAATAATGACGTATGTTCCCATAGTAACGCCAATAGGGACTT
TCCATTGACGTCAATGGGTGGAGTATTTACGGTAAACTGCCCACTTGGCAGTACATCAAGTGTATCATAT
GCCAAGTACGCCCCCTATTGACGTCAATGACGGTAAATGGCCCGCCTGGCATTATGCCCAGTACATGACC
TTATGGGACTTTCCTACTTGGCAGTACATCTACGTATTAGTCATCGCTATTACCATGGTCGAGGTGAGCC
CCACGTTCTGCTTCACTCTCCCCATCTCCCCCCCCTCCCCACCCCCAATTTTGTATTTATTTATTTTTTA
ATTATTTTGTGCAGCGATGGGGGCGGGGGGGGGGGGGGGGCGCGCCAGGCGGGGCGGGGCGGGGCGAGGG
GCGGGGCGGGGCGAGGCGGAGAGGTGCGGCGGCAGCCAATCAGAGCGGCGCGCTCCGAAAGTTTCCTTTT
ATGGCGAGGCGGCGGCGGCGGCGGCCCTATAAAAAGCGAAGCGCGCGGCGGGCGGGAGTCGCTGCGCGCT
GCCTTCGCCCCGTGCCCCGCTCCGCCGCCGCCTCGCGCCGCCCGCCCCGGCTCTGACTGACCGCGTTACT
CCCACAGGTGAGCGGGCGGGACGGCCCTTCTCCTCCGGGCTGTAATTAGCGCTTGGTTTAATGACGGCTT
GTTTCTTTTCTGTGGCTGCGTGAAAGCCTTGAGGGGCTCCGGGAGGGCCCTTTGTGCGGGGGGAGCGGCT
CGGGGGGTGCGTGCGTGTGTGTGTGCGTGGGGAGCGCCGCGTGCGGCTCCGCGCTGCCCGGCGGCTGTGA
GCGCTGCGGGCGCGGCGCGGGGCTTTGTGCGCTCCGCAGTGTGCGCGAGGGGAGCGCGGCCGGGGGCGGT
GCCCCGCGGTGCGGGGGGGGCTGCGAGGGGAACAAAGGCTGCGTGCGGGGTGTGTGCGTGGGGGGGTGAG
CAGGGGGTGTGGGCGCGTCGGTCGGGCTGCAACCCCCCCTGCACCCCCCTCCCCGAGTTGCTGAGCACGG
CCCGGCTTCGGGTGCGGGGCTCCGTACGGGGCGTGGCGCGGGGCTCGCCGTGCCGGGCGGGGGGTGGCGG
CAGGTGGGGGTGCCGGGCGGGGCGGGGCCGCCTCGGGCCGGGGAGGGCTCGGGGGAGGGGCGCGGCGGCC
CCCGGAGTGCCGGCGGCTGTCGAGGCGCGGCGAGCCGCAGCCATTGCCTTTTATGGTAATCGTGCGAGAG
GGCGCAGGGACTTCCTTTGTCCCAAATCTGTGCGGAGCCGAAATCTGGGAGGCGCCGCCGCACCCCCTCT
AGCGGGCGCGGGGCGAAGCGGTGCGGCGCCGGCAGGAAGGAAATGGGCGGGGAGGGCCTTCGTGCGTCGC
CGCGCCGCCGTCCCCTTCTCCCTCTCCAGCCTCGGGGCTGTCCGCGGGGGGACGGCTGCCTTCGGGGGGG
ACGGGGCAGGGCGGGGTTCGGCTTCTGGCGTGTGACCGGCGGCTCTAGAGCCTCTGCTAACCATGTTCAT
GCCTTCTTCTTTTTCCTACAGCTCCTGGGCAACGTGCTGGTTATTGTGCTGTCTCATCATTTTGGCAAAG
AATTCGCCACTATGGCCCCAACTGGGGTAACCTTTGAGTTCTCTCAGTTGGGGGGTTCTGGTAAAAAGCC
TGAACTCACCGCGACGTCTGTCGAGAAGTTTCTGATCGAAAAGTTCGACAGCGTGTCCGACCTGATGCAG
CTCTCGGAGGGCGAAGAATCTCGTGCTTTCAGCTTCGATGTAGGAGGGCGTGGATATGTCCTGCGGGTAA
ATAGCTGCGCCGATGGTTTCTACAAAGATCGTTATGTTTATCGGCACTTTGCATCGGCCGCGCTCCCGAT
TCCGGAAGTGCTTGACATTGGGGAATTTAGCGAGAGCCTGACCTATTGCATCTCCCGCCGTGCACAGGGT
GTCACGTTGCAAGACCTGCCTGAAACCGAACTGCCCGCTGTTCTGCAACCGGTCGCGGAGGCCATGGATG
CGATCGCTGCGGCCGATCTTAGCCAGACGAGCGGGTTCGGCCCATTCGGACCGCAAGGAATCGGTCAATA
CACTACATGGCGTGATTTCATATGCGCGATTGCTGATCCCCATGTGTATCACTGGCAAACTGTGATGGAC
GACACCGTCAGTGCGTCCGTCGCGCAGGCTCTCGATGAGCTGATGCTTTGGGCCGAGGACTGCCCCGAAG
TCCGGCACCTCGTGCACGCGGATTTCGGCTCCAACAATGTCCTGACGGACAATGGCCGCATAACAGCGGT
CATTGACTGGAGCGAGGCGATGTTCGGGGATTCCCAATACGAGGTCGCCAACATCTTCTTCTGGAGGCCG
TGGTTGGCTTGTATGGAGCAGCAGACGCGCTACTTCGAGCGGAGGCATCCGGAGCTTGCAGGATCGCCGC
GGCTCCGGGCGTATATGCTCCGCATTGGTCTTGACCAACTCTATCAGAGCTTGGTTGACGGCAATTTCGA
TGATGCAGCTTGGGCGCAGGGTCGATGCGACGCAATCGTCCGATCCGGAGCCGGGACTGTCGGGCGTACA
CAAATCGCCCGCAGAAGCGCGGCCGTCTGGACCGATGGCTGTGTAGAAGTACTCGCCGATAGTGGAAACC
GACGCCCCAGCACTCGTCCGAGGGCAAAGGAAGGATCCGGAAGCGGAGAGGGCAGAGGAAGTCTGCTAAC
ATGCGGTGACGTCGAGGAGAATCCTGGACCTGGATCCCCCAAGAAGAAGAGGAAGGTGGAGGACGCCGGA
TCCGTGTCCAAAGGAGAGGAGTTAATCAAGGAAAACATGAGAATGAAAGTTGTCATGGAGGGCTCCGTTA
ATGGTCACCAATTCAAGTGTACAGGGGAAGGTGAAGGTAATCCTTACATGGGTACACAAACTATGAGAAT
TAAAGTAATTGAAGGCGGACCACTACCATTTGCATTTGACATTCTGGCAACGTCATTCATGTACGGATCA
CGAACTTTCATCAAGTACCCTAAAGGTATACCAGACTTTTTCAAGCAATCTTTTCCAGAGGGTTTTACAT
GGGAAAGGGTTACAAGATACGAAGATGGGGGTGTCGTCACAGTTATGCAAGATACTTCATTAGAAGATGG
CTGCCTTGTCTATCATGTGCAAGTAAGAGGGGTGAATTTTCCTTCTAACGGACCTGTGATGCAGAAAAAG
ACCAAAGGTTGGGAACCAAATACTGAAATGATGTACCCAGCTGATGGAGGTTTGAGAGGCTACACACACA
TGGCGCTTAAAGTTGATGGTGGAGGTCATTTGTCTTGTAGTTTTGTTACCACTTATCGTTCTAAAAAGAC
TGTTGGCAATATCAAAATGCCAGGAATACATGCTGTAGACCACAGACTAGAAAGACTCGAAGAGAGCGAT
AACGAAATGTTCGTTGTACAGAGAGAGCATGCCGTAGCCAAATTTGCTGGCTTAGGCGGTGGTATGGATG
AATTGTATAAGGGATCCCATGGCTTCCCGCCGGAGGTGGAGGAGCAGGATGATGGCGCGCTGCCCATGTC
TTGTGCCCAGGAGAGCGGGATGGACCGTCACCCTGCAGCCTGTGCTTCTGCTAGGATCAATGTGTAACTC
GAGTGGCGATCCAGACATGATAAGATACATTGATGAGTTTGGACAAACCACAACTAGAATGCAGTGAAAA
AAATGCTTTATTTGTGAAATTTGTGATGCTATTGCTTTATTTGTAACCATTATAAGCTGCAATAAACGCT
GAGCAGTTACAGAGATGTTACGAACCACTAGTGCACTGCAGATCGAATTCGAGTTGGCGCGCCTGTCATT
CTAAATCTCTCTTTCAGCCTAAAGCTTTTTCCCCGTATCCCCCCAGGTGTCTGCAGGCTCAAAGAGCAGC
GAGAAGCGTTCAGAGGAAAGCGATCCCGTGCCACCTTCCCCGTGCCCGGGCTGTCCCCGCACGCTGCCGG
CTCGGGGATGCGGGGGGAGCGCCGGACCGGAGCGGAGCCCCGGGCGGCTCGCTGCTGCCCCCTAGCGGGG
GAGGGACGTAATTACATCCCTGGGGGCTTTGGGAGGGGGCTGTCCCCGTGAGCTCCCAGGCGCGCCTGTC
ATTCTAAATCTCTCTTTCAGCCTAAAGCTTTTTCCCCGTATCCCCCCAGGTGTCTGCAGGCTCAAAGAGC
AGCGAGAAGCGTTCAGAGGAAAGCGATCCCGTGCCACCTTCCCCGTGCCCGGGCTGTCCCCGCACGCTGC
CGGCTCGGGGATGCGGGGGGAGCGCCGGACCGGAGCGGAGCCCCGGGCGGCTCGCTGCTGCCCCCTAGCG
GGGGAGGGACGTAATTACATCCCTGGGGGCTTTGGGGGGGGGCTGTCCCCGTGAGCTCAATAAAAGAGCC
CACTACAGAAGTTCCTATTCTCTAGAAAGTATAGGAACTTCGAGTGGAGGCAGCAGAGAACTCCCATAAA
GGTATTGCGGCACTCCCCTCCCCCTGCCCAGAAGGGTGCGGCCTTCTCTCCACCTCCTCCACCGCAGCTC
CCTCAGGATTGCAGCTCGCGCCGGTTTTTGGAGAACAAGCGCCTCCCACCCACAAACCAGCCGGACCGAC
CCCCGCTCCTCCCCCACCCCCACGAGTGCCTGTAGCAGGTCGGGCTTGTCTCGCCCTTCAGGCGGTGGGA
ACCCAGGGCGGAGCCTCGGCCGCCGCCATCCAGAAGTCTCGGCCGGCAGCCCGACCCCTCCTCCAGCGCG
CGCTTCATGCCACGTTGCGCAGGGGCGCGGGGACAGACACTGCGGCGCTCGGCGTCGGGGAGGACCGTAC
CAACGCCCGCCTCCCCTCCACCCCCGCGCCCCGCGCAGTGGTTTCGCTCATGTGAGACTCGAGTAAAACG
ACGGCCAGTCCGAGCGGCCGCGTGTTACAACCAATTAACCAATTCTGAT
